>Addgene plasmid #204346 | CLYBL-TO-PAX7 | addgene full sequence | sequence record 410702 | Addgene NGS Result
TGTTACCAGTGGCTGCTGCCAGTGGCGATAAGTCGTGTCTTACCGGGTTGGACTCAAGACGATAGTTACC
GGATAAGGCGCAGCGGTCGGGCTGAACGGGGGGTTCGTGCACACAGCCCAGCTTGGAGCGAACGACCTAC
ACCGAACTGAGATACCTACAGCGTGAGCTATGAGAAAGCGCCACGCTTCCCGAAGGGAGAAAGGCGGACA
GGTATCCGGTAAGCGGCAGGGTCGGAACAGGAGAGCGCACGAGGGAGCTTCCAGGGGGAAACGCCTGGTA
TCTTTATAGTCCTGTCGGGTTTCGCCACCTCTGACTTGAGCGTCGATTTTTGTGATGCTCGTCAGGGGGG
CGGAGCCTATGGAAAAACGCCAGCAACGCGGCCTTTTTACGGTTCCTGGCGAATTCGCCCTTAGAGCAGA
GCCAGGAACCCCTGTAGGGAAGGGGCAGGAGAGCCAGGGGCATGAGATGGTGGACGAGGAAGGGGGACAG
GGAAGCCTGAGCGCCTCTCCTGGGCTTGCCAAGGACTCAAACCCAGAAGCCCAGAGCAGGGCCTTAGGGA
AGCGGGACGGCTCTGTTGGAGAGTCCAGTATTGAATTAGTGATAGATACACAGAAAAAAAGCAAATTGAA
TAGGTGAATGGATAAACAAACTGTGGAACATCCAGACAATGAAATATTCACCAATAAAAAGAAATGAGCT
ATCAAGCCACATTGGCTATGCCCTTCACATTTAAGGAGGAACCTTAAATGCATATTGCCAAATTTTAAAA
GCTAGTCTGAAAATGCTACAGACTGTATGATTCCAATTATATGACATTTTAGAAAAGGCAAAACTATAGA
GATCAGTGGTTGCCAGCGGCTCATGGAGGCAGGATGAATTGGTGGAACACAGGGATGCTTTCAGGGTAAT
GAAAATATCTTGTGTGATCCTGTAATAATGGATACGTGGCATAATGCATTTGTTAAAACCTGTAAACTAG
CCAGGTATAGTGGCTTTTTTGCACCTATAGTCTCAGCTACTTGGTAGGCTGAGACAGGAAGATCACTTGA
GCCCAGGACTTCAAGACCAGCCTGGGTAATATAGTAAGACCCCATCTCTATTTTTTAAAGAAATTAAGAA
AGAAAAGAAACCCATCAACTGTATAACACAAAGAATCGTAATGTAAACTACAGTCCTGAGTAATGAAACA
TTTTTAAAGAAATAAATAAATTCAAGGCAATTATTAACTTCAGGAAAAACAGTAAAGTAAACATAAGTAT
ACAAATCAAACATGGCTCAGTTGTGAAAATATTTACAAGGTCACTTTAAGTAACATTGAATGTTGATATA
ATCCCAAAATATATTTATGTTGGAAGGATGAGGAGATATCTCCACCCCACAGTGGTTTACTCCCTATCAG
TGATAGAGAACGTATGAAGAGTTTACTCCCTATCAGTGATAGAGAACGTATGCAGACTTTACTCCCTATC
AGTGATAGAGAACGTATAAGGAGTTTACTCCCTATCAGTGATAGAGAACGTATGACCAGTTTACTCCCTA
TCAGTGATAGAGAACGTATCTACAGTTTACTCCCTATCAGTGATAGAGAACGTATATCCAGTTTACTCCC
TATCAGTGATAGAGAACGTATAAGCTTTAGGCGTGTACGGTGGGCGCCTATAAAAGCAGAGCTCGTTTAG
TGAACCGTCAGATCGCCTGGAGCAATTCCACAACACTTTTGTCTTATACCAACTTTCCGTACCACTTCCT
ACCCTCGTAAACTTAAGGTTAATTAAGCCACCATGGCGGCCCTTCCCGGCACGGTACCGAGAATGATGCG
GCCGGCTCCGGGGCAGAACTACCCCCGCACGGGATTCCCTTTGGAAGTGTCCACCCCGCTTGGCCAAGGC
CGGGTCAATCAGCTGGGAGGGGTCTTCATCAATGGGCGACCCCTGCCTAACCACATCCGCCACAAGATAG
TGGAGATGGCCCACCATGGCATCCGGCCCTGTGTCATCTCCCGACAGCTGCGTGTCTCCCACGGCTGCGT
CTCCAAGATTCTTTGCCGCTACCAGGAGACCGGGTCCATCCGGCCTGGGGCCATCGGCGGCAGCAAGCCC
AGACAGGTGGCGACTCCGGATGTAGAGAAAAAGATTGAGGAGTACAAGAGGGAAAACCCAGGCATGTTCA
GCTGGGAGATCCGGGACAGGCTGCTGAAGGATGGGCACTGTGACCGAAGCACTGTGCCCTCAGTGAGTTC
GATTAGCCGCGTGCTCAGAATCAAGTTCGGGAAGAAAGAGGAGGAGGATGAAGCGGACAAGAAGGAGGAC
GACGGCGAAAAGAAGGCCAAACACAGCATCGACGGCATCCTGGGCGACAAAGGGAACCGGCTGGACGAGG
GCTCGGATGTGGAGTCGGAACCTGACCTCCCACTGAAGCGCAAGCAGCGACGCAGTCGGACCACATTCAC
GGCCGAGCAGCTGGAGGAGCTGGAGAAGGCCTTTGAGAGGACCCACTACCCAGACATATACACCCGCGAG
GAGCTGGCGCAGAGGACCAAGCTGACAGAGGCGCGTGTGCAGGTCTGGTTCAGTAACCGCCGCGCCCGTT
GGCGTAAGCAGGCAGGAGCCAACCAGCTGGCGGCGTTCAACCACCTTCTGCCAGGAGGCTTCCCGCCCAC
CGGCATGCCCACGCTGCCCCCCTACCAGCTGCCGGACTCCACCTACCCCACCACCACCATCTCCCAAGAT
GGGGGCAGCACTGTGCACCGGCCTCAGCCCCTGCCACCGTCCACCATGCACCAGGGCGGGCTGGCTGCAG
CGGCTGCAGCCGCCGACACCAGCTCTGCCTACGGAGCCCGCCACAGCTTCTCCAGCTACTCTGACAGCTT
CATGAATCCGGCGGCGCCCTCCAACCACATGAACCCGGTCAGCAACGGCCTGTCTCCTCAGGTGATGAGC
ATCTTGGGCAACCCCAGTGCGGTGCCCCCGCAGCCACAGGCTGACTTCTCCATCTCCCCGCTGCATGGCG
GCCTGGACTCGGCCACCTCCATCTCAGCCAGCTGCAGCCAGCGGGCCGACTCCATCAAGCCAGGAGACAG
CCTGCCCACCTCCCAGGCCTACTGCCCACCCACCTACAGCACCACCGGCTACAGCGTGGACCCCGTGGCC
GGCTATCAGTACGGCCAGTACGGCCAGAGTGAGTGCCTGGTGCCCTGGGCGTCCCCCGTCCCCATTCCTT
CTCCCACCCCCAGGGCCTCCTGCTTGTTTATGGAGAGCTACAAGGTGGTGTCAGGGTGGGGAATGTCCAT
TTCACAGATGGAAAAATTGAAGTCCAGCCAGATGGAACAGTTCACCTAATTCGAAATCGCCCACCCCAAC
TTGTTTATTGCAGCTTATAATGGTTACAAATAAAGCAATAGCATCACAAATTTCACAAATAAAGCATTTT
TTTCACTGCATTCTAGTTGTGGTTTGTCCAAACTCATCAATGTATCTTATCATGTCTGTATACCGTCGAC
CTCTAGCTAGAGCTTGGCGTAATCATGGTCATAGCTGTTTCCTGTGTGAAATTGTTATCCGCTCACAATT
CCACACAACATACGAGCCGGAAGCATAAAGTGTAAAGCCTGGGGTGCCTAATGAGTGAGCTAACTCACAT
TAATTGCGTTGCGCTCACTGCCCGCTTTCCAGTCGGGAAACCTGTCGTGCCAGCTGCATTAATGAATCGG
CCAACGCGCGGGGAGAGGCGGTTTGCGTATTGGGCGCTCTTCCGCTTCCTCGCTCACTGACTCGCTGCGC
TCGGTCGTTCGGCTGCGGCGAGCGGTATCAGCTCACTCAAAGGACGGCCGCACATGTAAGGAAAATTTTA
GGGATGTTAAAGAAAAAAATAACACAAAACAAAATATAAAAAAAATCTAACCTCAAGTCAAGGCTTTTCT
ATGGAATAAGGAATGGACAGCAGGGGGCTGTTTCATATACTGATGACCTCTTTATAGCCAACCTTTGTTC
ATGGCAGCCAGCATATGGGCATATGTTGCCAAACTCTAAACCAAATACTCATTCTGATGTTTTAAATGAT
TTGCCCTCCCATATGTCCTTCCGAGTGAGAGACACAAAAAATTCCAACACACTATTGCAATGAAAATAAA
TTTCCTTTATTAGCCAGAAGTCAGATGCTCAAGGGGCTTCATGATGTCCCCATAATTTTTGGCAGAGGGA
AAAAGATCTCAGTGGTATTTGTGAGCCAGGGCATTGGCCACACCAGTCACCACCTTCTGATAGGCAGCCT
GCACCTGAGGAGTGAATTCACGCGTTTTAGCCTGGCAGCATATCGAGATCGAAGTCATCGAGAGCGTCAG
CAGGGAGCATATCCAGATCAAAATCATCCAGGGCATCGGCGGGCAGCATGTCCAGGTCGAAGTCGTCCAG
GGCGTCGGTGGGTCCGCCGCTCTCGCACTTCAGCTGCTTCTCGAGGCCGCAGATGATCAGTTCCAGGCCG
AACAGGAAGGCGGGCTCGGCGCCCTGTCTGTCGAACAGCTCGATGGCCTGCTTCAGCAGGGGGGGCATGC
TGTCGGTGGTGGGTGTCTCTCTTTCCTCTTTGGCGACCTGGTGTTCCTGTTCTTCCAGCACGCAGCCCAG
GGTGAAGTGGCCCACGGCGCTCAGGGCGTACAGGGCGTTTTCCAGGCTGAAGCCCTGCTGGCACAGGAAG
GCCAGCTGGTTTTCCAGTGTCTCGTACTGCTTCTCGGTGGGTCTGGTGCCCAGGTGCACTTTGGCGCCGT
CCCGGTGGCTCAGCAGGGCGCATCTGTAGCTCTTGGCGTTGTTCCGCAGGAAGTCCTGCCAGCTCTCGCC
TTCCAGAGGGCAGCTGTGGGTGTGGTGCCGGTCCAGCATCTCGATGGGCAGGGCGTCCAGCAGGGCCCGC
TTGTTCTTCACGTGCCAGTACAGGGTGGGCTGTTCCACGCCCAGTTTCTGGGCCAGCTTCCGGGTGGTCA
GGCCCTCGATGCCCACGCCGTTCAGCAGTTCCAGGGCGCTGTTGATCACTTTGCTCTTGTCCAGCCGGCT
CATGTCGACATTCTTTGCCAAAATGATGAGACAGCACAATAACCAGCACGTTGCCCAGGAGCTGTAGGAA
AAAGAAGAAGGCATGAACATGGTTAGCAGAGGCTCTAGAGCCGCCGGTCACACGCCAGAAGCCGAACCCC
GCCCTGCCCCGTCCCCCCCGAAGGCAGCCGTCCCCCCGCGGACAGCCCCGAGGCTGGAGAGGGAGAAGGG
GACGGCGGCGCGGCGACGCACGAAGGCCCTCCCCGCCCATTTCCTTCCTGCCGGCGCCGCACCGCTTCGC
CCCGCGCCCGCTAGAGGGGGTGCGGCGGCGCCTCCCAGATTTCGGCTCCGCACAGATTTGGGACAAAGGA
AGTCCCTGCGCCCTCTCGCACGATTACCATAAAAGGCAATGGCTGCGGCTCGCCGCGCCTCGACAGCCGC
CGGCGCTCCGGGGGCCGCCGCGCCCCTCCCCCGAGCCCTCCCCGGCCCGAGGCGGCCCCGCCCCGCCCGG
CACCCCCACCTGCCGCCACCCCCCGCCCGGCACGGCGAGCCCCGCGCCACGCCCCGTACGGAGCCCCGCA
CCCGAAGCCGGGCCGTGCTCAGCAACTCGGGGAGGGGGGTGCAGGGGGGGTTGCAGCCCGACCGACGCGC
CCACACCCCCTGCTCACCCCCCCACGCACACACCCCGCACGCAGCCTTTGTTCCCCTCGCAGCCCCCCCC
GCACCGCGGGGCACCGCCCCCGGCCGCGCTCCCCTCGCGCACACTGCGGAGCGCACAAAGCCCCGCGCCG
CGCCCGCAGCGCTCACAGCCGCCGGGCAGCGCGGAGCCGCACGCGGCGCTCCCCACGCACACACACACGC
ACGCACCCCCCGAGCCGCTCCCCCCGCACAAAGGGCCCTCCCGGAGCCCCTCAAGGCTTTCACGCAGCCA
CAGAAAAGAAACAAGCCGTCATTAAACCAAGCGCTAATTACAGCCCGGAGGAGAAGGGCCGTCCCGCCCG
CTCACCTGTGGGAGTAACGCGGTCAGTCAGAGCCGGGGCGGGCGGCGCGAGGCGGCGGCGGAGCGGGGCA
CGGGGCGAAGGCAGCGCGCAGCGACTCCCGCCCGCCGCGCGCTTCGCTTTTTATAGGGCCGCCGCCGCCG
CCGCCTCGCCATAAAAGGAAACTTTCGGAGCGCGCCGCTCTGATTGGCTGCCGCCGCACCTCTCCGCCTC
GCCCCGCCCCGCCCCTCGCCCCSCCCCSCCCCSCCYSGCGCGCGCCCCCCCCCCCCCCCCCCCCGCCCCC
ATCGCTGCACAAAATAATTAAAAAATAAATAAATACAAAATTGGGGGTGGGGAGGGGGGGGAGATGGGGA
GAGTGAAGCAGAACGTGGGGCTCACCTCGACCATGGTAATAGCGATGACTAATACGTAGATGTACTGCCA
AGTAGGAAAGTCCCATAAGGTCATGTACTGGGCATAATGCCAGGCGGGCCATTTACCGTCATTGACGTCA
ATAGGGGGCGTACTTGGCATATGATACACTTGATGTACTGCCAAGTGGGCAGTTTACCGTAAATACTCCA
CCCATTGACGTCAATGGAAAGTCCCTATTGGCGTTACTATGGGAACATACGTCATTATTGACGTCAATGG
GCGGGGGTCGTTGGGCGGTCAGCCAGGCGGGCCATTTACCGTAAGTTATGTAACGCGGAACTCCATATAT
GGGCTATGAACTAATGACCCCGTAATTGATTACTATTAATAACTAGTCAATAATCAATGTCGAGACCCAT
AGAGCCCACCGCATCCCCAGCATGCCTGCTATTGTCTTCCCAATCCTCCCCCTTGCTGTCCTGCCCCACC
CCACCCCCCAGAATAGAATGACACCTACTCAGACAATGCGATGCAATTTCCTCATTTTATTAGGAAAGGA
CAGTGGGAGTGGCACCTTCCAGGGTCAAGGAAGGCACGGGGGAGGGGCAAACAACAGATGGCTGGCAACT
AGAAGGCACAGTCGAGGCTGATCAGCGGGTTTATAACTTCGTATAATGTATGCTATACGAAGTTATGGTA
CCATCGCAGATCATGCATCCATAGAGCCCACCGCATCCCCAGCATGCCTGCTATTGTCTTCCCAATCCTC
CCCCTTGCTGTCCTGCCCCACCCCACCCCCCAGAATAGAATGACACCTACTCAGACAATGCGATGCAATT
TCCTCATTTTATTAGGAAAGGACAGTGGGAGTGGCACCTTCCAGGGTCAAGGAAGGCACGGGGGAGGGGC
AAACAACAGATGGCTGGCAACTAGAAGGCACAGGTTTTTAGAAGAACTCGTCAAGAAGGCGATAGAAGGC
GATGCGCTGCGAATCGGGAGCGGCGATACCGTAAAGCACGAGGAAGCGGTCAGCCCATTCGCCGCCAAGC
TCTTCAGCAATATCACGGGTAGCCAACGCTATGTCCTGATAGCGGTCCGCCACACCCAGCCGGCCACAGT
CGATGAATCCAGAAAAGCGGCCATTTTCCACCATGATATTCGGCAAGCAGGCATCGCCATGGGTCACGAC
GAGATCCTCGCCGTCGGGCATGCGCGCCTTGAGCCTGGCGAACAGTTCGGCTGGCGCGAGCCCCTGATGC
TCTTCGTCCAGATCATCCTGATCGACAAGACCGGCTTCCATCCGAGTACGTGCTCGCTCGATGCGATGTT
TCGCTTGGTGGTCGAATGGGCAGGTAGCCGGATCAAGCGTATGCAGCCGCCGCATTGCATCAGCCATGAT
GGATACTTTCTCGGCAGGAGCAAGGTGAGATGACAGGAGATCCTGCCCCGGCACTTCGCCCAATAGCAGC
CAGTCCCTTCCCGCTTCAGTGACAACGTCGAGCACAGCTGCGCAAGGAACGCCCGTCGTGGCCAGCCACG
ATAGCCGCGCTGCCTCGTCCTGCAGTTCATTCAGGGCACCGGACAGGTCGGTCTTGACAAAAAGAACCGG
GCGCCCCTGCGCTGACAGCCGGAACACGGCGGCATCAGAGCAGCCGATTGTCTGTTGTGCCCAGTCATAG
CCGAATAGCCTCTCCACCCAAGCGGCCGGAGAACCTGCGTGCAATCCATCTTGTTCAATCCTAGGGCCGG
GATTCTCCTCCACGTCACCGCATGTTAGAAGACTTCCTCTGCCCTCTCCGCTGCCAGATCTCTCGAGGCC
CTGTGGGAGGAAGAGAAGAGGTCAGATAACTTCGTATAATGTATGCTATACGAAGTTATGCGGCCGCTGG
GAGAAGGGTAAGAGAGCTCAATCCTCATCTTACATAGAAGGAAGTCAGTAGATAATATCTTACATTTAAA
AGTCAAGAAATAACAGTCTGACCATACTATCTAGAAATATGGAAGTTAACAGTAAGGAAGTTAAAACAGT
TGAAAGTAGTTTCGTCTAGAAAGAAAGACTTGGGGAAGAACAAAGAAGGCTAATTTTCATTATGAGCTTT
ATTGTAACAGAAAAGAGACCACTAACTCAGCTAGGTTTTCCCAATTCCTCAACACTTTGGGGCACAGTGT
TTAGTCAGAGCTGTGATCACTCTCTGAGCACATGGATTGTATCTTAATTTTCATCTCATTGAAAATATGT
ACCATTTGTCCAAGTGGAAACTGGGCTGAAGCATGACTGTGACCACCACCAAAGAAATGGCTAGACTCGC
TAAGGTCTGCTGGGGTGACCCGTGATTGTGTTGTGCTTGATCTTGTTGAGCATGGCTCTTTTAAGTCACC
ATACCTGCCCCTGCCAATGCACCAAACACCAACTTAAAGGGACTTTCAGCTTTTGTAAGTCAGTCTCAGC
CTTACTTCTGAACCATTTCTTTGACTTCTTTCATGACTCTGATCCTGTCCCAGTTTTAAGCCTCCCAGCC
ACCAGTCATGCTGTTTTGCTCTGCTATTTACATTCTTCTCTACCTACTTTGGACTTGATGGTATGCCTAC
TATATTAGTTATTTATTGCTGTGTAACAAACCACTCTGAAACATAGTGGCTTACAACCACAACCATTTTA
TTTTATTATGAAACTGTGGGTCAGAATGTATATTGGCCCATTGGCATGATTCTCCTGCTATTGAAAAAGG
AAGAGTATGAGTATTCAACATTTCCGTGTCGCCCTTATTCCCTTTTTTGCGGCATTTTGCCTTCCTGTTT
TTGCTCACCCAGAAACGCTGGTGAAAGTAAAAGATGCTGAAGATCAGTTGGGTGCACGAGTGGGTTACAT
CGAACTGGATCTCAACAGCGGTAAGATCCTTGAGAGTTTTCGCCCCGAAGAACGTTTTCCAATGATGAGC
ACTTTTAAAGTTCTGCTATGTGGCGCGGTATTATCCCGTATTGACGCCGGGCAAGAGCAACTCGGTCGCC
GCATACACTATTCTCAGAATGACTTGGTTGAGTACTCACCAGTCACAGAAAAGCATCTTACGGATGGCAT
GACAGTAAGAGAATTATGCAGTGCTGCCATAACCATGAGTGATAACACTGCGGCCAACTTACTTCTGACA
ACGATCGGAGGACCGAAGGAGCTAACCGCTTTTTTGCACAACATGGGGGATCATGTAACTCGCCTTGATC
GTTGGGAACCGGAGCTGAATGAAGCCATACCAAACGACGAGCGTGACACCACGATGCCTGTAGCAATGGC
AACAACGTTGCGCAAACTATTAACTGGCGAACTACTTACTCTAGCTTCCCGGCAACAATTAATAGACTGG
ATGGAGGCGGATAAAGTTGCAGGACCACTTCTGCGCTCGGCCCTTCCGGCTGGCTGGTTTATTGCTGATA
AATCTGGAGCCGGTGAGCGTGGGTCTCGCGGTATCATTGCAGCACTGGGGCCAGATGGTAAGCCCTCCCG
TATCGTAGTTATCTACACGACGGGGAGTCAGGCAACTATGGATGAACGAAATAGACAGATCGCTGAGATA
GGTGCCTCACTGATTAAGCATTGGTAACTGTCAGACCAAGTTTACTCATATATACTTTAGATTGATTTAA
AACTTCATTTTTAATTTAAAAGGATCTAGGTGAAGATCCTTTTTGATAATCTCATGACCAAAATCCCTTA
ACGTGAGTTTTCGTTCCACTGAGCGTCAGACCCCGTAGAAAAGATCAAAGGATCTTCTTGAGATCCTTTT
TTTCTGCGCGTAATCTGCTGCTTGCAAACAAAAAAACCACCGCTACCAGCGGTGGTTTGTTTGCCGGATC
AAGAGCTACCAACTCTTTTTCCGAAGGTAACTGGCTTCAGCAGAGCGCAGATACCAAATACTGTTCTTCT
AGTGTAGCCGTAGTTAGGCCACCACTTCAAGAACTCTGTAGCACCGCCTACATACCTCGCTCTGCTAATC
C
Features (pLannotate 1.2.2; 24 found; start..end, strand, type, name):
    413..568     -  misc_feature   HA-R (fragment): right homology arm from the adeno-associated virus integration site (AAVS1) within intron 1 of the human PPP1R12C gene
   1385..1761    +  promoter       TRE3G promoter: 3rd-generation Tet-responsive promoter that can be activated by binding of Tet-On® 3G
   1783..3180    +  CDS            PAX7 (fragment): PAX7_HUMAN - Also known as HUP1. Experimental evidence at protein level: Swiss-Prot protein existence level 1. Transcription factor that is involved in the regulation of muscle stem cells proliferation, playing a role in myogenesis and muscle regeneration. From Homo sapiens (Human).
   3358..3479    +  polyA_signal   SV40 poly(A) signal: SV40 polyadenylation signal
   3552..3568    -  protein_bind   lac operator: The lac repressor binds to the lac operator to inhibit transcription in E. coli. This inhibition can be relieved by adding lactose or isopropyl-β-D-thiogalactopyranoside (IPTG). lac repressor encoded by lacI
   3576..3606    -  promoter       lac promoter: promoter for the E. coli lac operon
   3621..3642    -  protein_bind   CAP binding site: CAP binding activates transcription in the presence of cAMP. E. coli catabolite activator protein
   3655..3747    -  CDS            lacI (fragment): lac repressor; lacI; The lac repressor binds to the lac operator to inhibit transcription in E. coli. This inhibition can be relieved by adding lactose or isopropyl-β-D-thiogalactopyranoside (IPTG).
   3749..3821    -  rep_origin     RSF ori (fragment): Plasmids containing the RSF 1030 origin of replication can be propagated in E. coli cells that contain additional plasmids with compatible origins.
   4086..4141    -  polyA_signal   β-globin poly(A) signal: rabbit β-globin polyadenylation signal (Gil and Proudfoot, 1987)
   4212..4292    -  CDS            HBB (fragment): HBB_PONPY - Experimental evidence at transcript level: Swiss-Prot protein existence level 2. Involved in oxygen transport from the lung to the various peripheral tissues. From Pongo pygmaeus (Bornean orangutan).
   4426..5043    -  CDS            tetR: TETR2_ECOLX - Experimental evidence at protein level: Swiss-Prot protein existence level 1. TetR is the repressor of the tetracycline resistance element; its N-terminal region forms a helix-turn-helix structure and binds DNA. Binding of tetracycline to TetR reduces the repressor affinity for the tetracycline resistance gene (tetA) promoter operator sites. From Escherichia coli.
   5102..6118    -  intron         chimeric intron: chimera between introns from chicken β-actin and rabbit β-globin
   6119..6400    -  promoter       chicken β-actin promoter: No description available
   6402..6781    -  enhancer       CMV enhancer: human cytomegalovirus immediate early enhancer
   6787..7011    -  polyA_signal   bGH poly(A) signal: bovine growth hormone polyadenylation signal
   7033..7066    -  protein_bind   loxP: Cre-mediated recombination occurs in the 8-bp core sequence (GCATACAT). Cre recombinase
   7089..7313    -  polyA_signal   bGH poly(A) signal: bovine growth hormone polyadenylation signal
   7320..8110    -  CDS            NeoR/KanR (fragment): aminoglycoside phosphotransferase from Tn5; aph(3')-II (or nptII); confers resistance to neomycin, kanamycin, and G418 (Geneticin®)
   8190..8215    -  misc_feature   SA: splice acceptor site
   8216..8249    -  protein_bind   loxP: Cre-mediated recombination occurs in the 8-bp core sequence (GCATACAT). Cre recombinase
   9089..9106    +  promoter       AmpR promoter (fragment): bla
   9107..9967    +  CDS            AmpR: β-lactamase; bla; confers resistance to ampicillin, carbenicillin, and related antibiotics
  10138..365     +  rep_origin     ori (across the origin): high-copy-number ColE1/pMB1/pBR322/pUC origin of replication
