[The description below was written by a language model from this plasmid's Addgene catalogue record and pLannotate feature annotations shown in this document.]
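Description:
CLYBL-TO-PAX7 is a mammalian knock-in donor plasmid for inserting a doxycycline-inducible human PAX7 transgene into the CLYBL safe-harbour locus of human pluripotent stem cells. It derives from the pUCM-CLYBL-hNIL backbone, in which the hNIL genes were replaced by PAX7 using Gibson cloning and the mCherry reporter cassette was removed. In E. coli it is maintained at high copy through a ColE1/pUC-type origin and selected with ampicillin (AmpR).

The payload is an all-in-one Tet-On arrangement. A TRE3G promoter drives the PAX7 coding sequence, terminated by an SV40 poly(A) signal. In the opposite orientation, a CAG-type promoter (CMV enhancer, chicken β-actin promoter and chimeric intron) expresses a TetR-derived coding sequence, presumably the reverse transactivator that activates TRE3G in the presence of doxycycline, followed by a rabbit β-globin poly(A). Next to it, a promoterless neomycin resistance gene preceded by a splice acceptor and followed by a bGH poly(A) is flanked by loxP sites. This design should make G418 resistance depend on splicing from an endogenous transcript after correct integration, and it allows Cre-mediated removal of the marker afterwards.

The annotation does not identify the CLYBL homology arms. The one short fragment labelled as an AAVS1 right arm is probably an automated partial match. The sequenced record (about 10.4 kb) is also shorter than the catalogued total size (about 13.3 kb), and the record does not explain this difference. According to the record, inducing PAX7 in the targeted cells drives myogenic differentiation.
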