Addgene plasmid #204346: CLYBL-TO-PAX7
Purpose: Knock-in vector to insert a dox-inducible PAX7 transgene into the CYBL locus in human pluripotent stem cells. PAX7 induction results in myogenic differentiation.
Depositing lab: Ivo Lieberam. Depositing organization: King's College London. Publication: Aberrant axon initial segment plasticity and intrinsic excitability of ALS hiPSC motor neurons. Harley P, Kerins C, Gatt A, Neves G, Riccio F, Machado CB, Cheesbrough A, R'Bibo L, Burrone J, Lieberam I. Cell Rep. 2023 Dec 26;42(12):113509. doi: 10.1016/j.celrep.2023.113509. Epub 2023 Nov 28. PubMed 38019651.
Backbone
  Vector backbone: pUCM-CLYBL-hNIL
  Backbone manufacturer: Michael Ward - plasmid# 105841
  Backbone size w/o insert (bp): 10040
  Total vector size (bp): 13283
  Modifications to backbone: hNIL genes were replaced by hPAX7 gene. mCherry reporter cassette was removed.
  Vector type: Mammalian Expression
  Selectable markers: Neomycin (select with G418)
Growth in bacteria
  Bacterial resistance: Ampicillin, 100 μg/mL
  Growth temperature: 37°C
  Growth strain: DH5alpha
  Copy number: High Copy
Gene/Insert
  Gene/Insert name: human PAX7
  Species: H. sapiens (human)
  Insert size (bp): 1557
  GenBank ID: NM_002584
  Promoter: TRE3G
  Cloning method: Gibson Cloning
  Sequencing primers: 5′ TCCACCCCACAGTGGTTTAC; 3′ CAGGAAACAGCTATGAC
Terms and licenses: Academic/Nonprofit Terms; Industry Terms: Not Available to Industry
How to cite: CLYBL-TO-PAX7 was a gift from Ivo Lieberam (Addgene plasmid # 204346 ; http://n2t.net/addgene:204346 ; RRID:Addgene_204346)
